Addgene plasmid #121159: GFP- SEC61B
Purpose: Mammalian expression of GFP tagged SEC61B, used as a general ER marker
Depositing lab: Christine Mayr. Depositing organization: Memorial Sloan-Kettering Cancer Center. Publication: A Membraneless Organelle Associated with the Endoplasmic Reticulum Enables 3'UTR-Mediated Protein-Protein Interactions. Ma W, Mayr C. Cell. 2018 Oct 30. pii: S0092-8674(18)31315-1. doi: 10.1016/j.cell.2018.10.007. PubMed 30449617.
Backbone
  Vector backbone: pcDNA3.1
  Vector type: Mammalian Expression
  Selectable markers: Puromycin
Growth in bacteria
  Bacterial resistance: Ampicillin, 100 μg/mL
  Growth temperature: 37°C
  Growth strain: DH5alpha
  Copy number: Unknown
Gene/Insert
  Gene/Insert name: SEC61B
  Species: H. sapiens (human)
  Entrez Gene: SEC61B
Terms and licenses: Academic/Nonprofit Terms; Industry Terms: Not Available to Industry
How to cite: GFP- SEC61B was a gift from Christine Mayr (Addgene plasmid # 121159 ; http://n2t.net/addgene:121159 ; RRID:Addgene_121159)
