[The description below was written by a language model from this plasmid's Addgene catalogue record and pLannotate feature annotations shown in this document.]
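Description:
GFP-SEC61B is a mammalian expression plasmid built on a pcDNA3.1 backbone that produces human SEC61B, the β subunit of the Sec61 translocon in the endoplasmic reticulum membrane, fused at its N-terminus to EGFP. In the sequenced 6,181-nt record, the EGFP coding sequence runs directly into the Sec61β coding region, so the two are translated as a single fusion protein. Transcription is driven by the human cytomegalovirus immediate-early enhancer and promoter and terminated by the bovine growth hormone polyadenylation signal. A T7 promoter sits between the CMV promoter and the fusion, a standard pcDNA3.1 element that can serve for in vitro transcription or as a sequencing primer site. Because Sec61β is a tail-anchored ER membrane protein, placing the fluorescent protein at the N-terminus leaves the C-terminal anchor free, and the fusion labels the ER network; the record states it is used as a general ER marker.

For propagation in E. coli the plasmid carries a high-copy ColE1/pUC-type origin and a β-lactamase gene with its own promoter, conferring ampicillin resistance; an f1 origin is also present. Selection in mammalian cells relies on a second cassette in which the SV40 enhancer/early promoter drives puromycin N-acetyltransferase, followed by the SV40 polyadenylation signal. A short fragment annotated as a bleomycin-resistance gene lies just downstream of PuroR and may be a remnant of an earlier marker rather than a functional gene. Other small annotated fragments (a truncated HIV-1 LTR match, bom, lacI, lac promoter/operator pieces) look like backbone remnants or incidental annotation matches with no evident role in the construct's purpose.
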