Features (pLannotate 1.2.2; 21 found; start..end, strand, type, name):
     28..80      -  misc_feature   bom (fragment): basis of mobility region from pBR322
    235..614     +  enhancer       CMV enhancer: human cytomegalovirus immediate early enhancer
    615..818     +  promoter       CMV promoter: human cytomegalovirus (CMV) immediate early promoter
    814..847     +  LTR            5' LTR (truncated) (fragment): truncated 5' long terminal repeat (LTR) from HIV-1
    863..881     +  promoter       T7 promoter: promoter for bacteriophage T7 RNA polymerase
    905..1621    +  CDS            EGFP: EGFP is a basic (constitutively fluorescent) green fluorescent protein published in 1996, derived from Aequorea victoria. It is reported to be a rapidly-maturing weak dimer with moderate acid sensitivity.
   1621..1909    +  CDS            Sec61β (fragment) (sequence partly withheld): human Sec61β subunit of the translocon in the endoplasmic reticulum; SEC61B
   2027..2251    +  polyA_signal   bGH poly(A) signal: bovine growth hormone polyadenylation signal
   2255..2276    +  promoter       SV40 promoter (fragment): SV40 enhancer and early promoter
   2297..2725    +  rep_origin     f1 ori (sequence partly withheld): f1 bacteriophage origin of replication; arrow indicates direction of (+) strand synthesis
   2739..3068    +  promoter       SV40 promoter: SV40 enhancer and early promoter
   3081..3680    +  CDS            PuroR: puromycin N-acetyltransferase; pac from Streptomyces alboniger; confers resistance to puromycin
   3701..3859    +  CDS            ble (fragment): BLE_KLEPN - Experimental evidence at protein level: Swiss-Prot protein existence level 1. Binding protein with a strong affinity to the bleomycin family of antibiotics. Binds to CL990; an antimitotic-antibiotic compound. From Klebsiella pneumoniae.
   3854..3975    +  polyA_signal   SV40 poly(A) signal: SV40 polyadenylation signal
   4048..4064    -  protein_bind   lac operator: The lac repressor binds to the lac operator to inhibit transcription in E. coli. This inhibition can be relieved by adding lactose or isopropyl-β-D-thiogalactopyranoside (IPTG). lac repressor encoded by lacI
   4072..4102    -  promoter       lac promoter: promoter for the E. coli lac operon
   4117..4138    -  protein_bind   CAP binding site: CAP binding activates transcription in the presence of cAMP. E. coli catabolite activator protein
   4151..4243    -  CDS            lacI (fragment): lac repressor; lacI; The lac repressor binds to the lac operator to inhibit transcription in E. coli. This inhibition can be relieved by adding lactose or isopropyl-β-D-thiogalactopyranoside (IPTG).
   4426..5014    -  rep_origin     ori: high-copy-number ColE1/pMB1/pBR322/pUC origin of replication
   5185..6045    -  CDS            AmpR: β-lactamase; bla; confers resistance to ampicillin, carbenicillin, and related antibiotics
   6046..6150    -  promoter       AmpR promoter: bla
>Addgene plasmid #121159 | GFP- SEC61B | addgene full sequence | sequence record 234839 | Addgene NGS Result
GACGGATCGGGAGATCTCCCGATCCCCTATGGTGCACTCTCAGTACAATCTGCTCTGATGCCGCATAGTT
AAGCCAGTATCTGCTCCCTGCTTGTGTGTTGGAGGTCGCTGAGTAGTGCGCGAGCAAAATTTAAGCTACA
ACAAGGCAAGGCTTGACCGACAATTGCATGAAGAATCTGCTTAGGGTTAGGCGTTTTGCGCTGCTTCGCG
ATGTACGGGCCAGATATACGCGTTGACATTGATTATTGACTAGTTATTAATAGTAATCAATTACGGGGTC
ATTAGTTCATAGCCCATATATGGAGTTCCGCGTTACATAACTTACGGTAAATGGCCCGCCTGGCTGACCG
CCCAACGACCCCCGCCCATTGACGTCAATAATGACGTATGTTCCCATAGTAACGCCAATAGGGACTTTCC
ATTGACGTCAATGGGTGGAGTATTTACGGTAAACTGCCCACTTGGCAGTACATCAAGTGTATCATATGCC
AAGTACGCCCCCTATTGACGTCAATGACGGTAAATGGCCCGCCTGGCATTATGCCCAGTACATGACCTTA
TGGGACTTTCCTACTTGGCAGTACATCTACGTATTAGTCATCGCTATTACCATGGTGATGCGGTTTTGGC
AGTACATCAATGGGCGTGGATAGCGGTTTGACTCACGGGGATTTCCAAGTCTCCACCCCATTGACGTCAA
TGGGAGTTTGTTTTGGCACCAAAATCAACGGGACTTTCCAAAATGTCGTAACAACTCCGCCCCATTGACG
CAAATGGGCGGTAGGCGTGTACGGTGGGAGGTCTATATAAGCAGAGCTCTCTGGCTAACTAGAGAACCCA
CTGCTTACTGGCTTATCGAAATTAATACGACTCACTATAGGGAGACCCAAGCTGGCTAGCAACCATGGTG
AGCAAGGGCGAGGAGCTGTTCACCGGGGTGGTGCCCATCCTGGTCGAGCTGGACGGCGACGTAAACGGCC
ACAAGTTCAGCGTGTCTGGCGAGGGCGAGGGCGATGCCACCTACGGCAAGCTGACCCTGAAGTTCATCTG
CACCACCGGCAAGCTGCCCGTGCCCTGGCCCACCCTCGTGACCACCCTGACCTACGGCGTGCAGTGCTTC
AGCCGCTACCCCGACCACATGAAGCAGCACGACTTCTTCAAGTCCGCCATGCCCGAAGGCTACGTCCAGG
AGCGCACCATCTTCTTCAAGGACGACGGCAACTACAAGACCCGCGCCGAGGTGAAGTTCGAGGGCGACAC
CCTGGTGAACCGCATCGAGCTGAAGGGCATCGACTTCAAGGAGGACGGCAACATCCTGGGGCACAAGCTG
GAGTACAACTACAACAGCCACAACGTCTATATCATGGCCGACAAGCAGAAGAACGGCATCAAGGCGAACT
TCAAGATCCGCCACAACATCGAGGACGGCAGCGTGCAGCTCGCCGACCACTACCAGCAGAACACCCCCAT
CGGCGACGGCCCCGTGCTGCTGCCCGACAACCACTACCTGAGCACCCAGTCCGCCCTGAGCAAAGACCCC
AACGAGAAGCGCGATCACATGGTCCTGCTGGAGTTCGTGACCGCCGCCGGGATCACTCTCGGCATGGACG
AGCTGTACAAG
[285 nt withheld, positions 1622-1906]
TAGAAGCTTGGTACCGAGCTCGGATCCACTAGTCCAGTGTGGTGGAATTCTGCAGATATCCAGCACAGTG
GCGGCCGCTCGAGTCTAGAGGGCCCGTTTAAACCCGCTGATCAGCCTCGACTGTGCCTTCTAGTTGCCAG
CCATCTGTTGTTTGCCCCTCCCCCGTGCCTTCCTTGACCCTGGAAGGTGCCACTCCCACTGTCCTTTCCT
AATAAAATGAGGAAATTGCATCGCATTGTCTGAGTAGGTGTCATTCTATTCTGGGGGGTGGGGTGGGGCA
GGACAGCAAGGGGGAGGATTGGGAAGACAATAGCAGGCATGCTGGGGATGCGGTGGGCTCTATGGCTTCT
GAGGCGGAAAGAACCAGCTGGGGCTCTAGGGGGTATCCCC
[124 nt withheld, positions 2297-2420]
C
[91 nt withheld, positions 2422-2512]
A
[49 nt withheld, positions 2514-2562]
CCTTTGACGTTGGAGTCCACGTTCTTT
[37 nt withheld, positions 2590-2626]
ACCCTATCTCGGTCTATTCTTTTGATTTATAAGGGATTTTGCCGATTTCGGCCTATTGGTTAAAAAATGA
GCTGATTTAACAAAAATTTAACGCGAATTAATTCTGTGGAATGTGTGTCAGTTAGGGTGTGGAAAGTCCC
CAGGCTCCCCAGCAGGCAGAAGTATGCAAAGCATGCATCTCAATTAGTCAGCAACCAGGTGTGGAAAGTC
CCCAGGCTCCCCAGCAGGCAGAAGTATGCAAAGCATGCATCTCAATTAGTCAGCAACCATAGTCCCGCCC
CTAACTCCGCCCATCCCGCCCCTAACTCCGCCCAGTTCCGCCCATTCTCCGCCCCATGGCTGACTAATTT
TTTTTATTTATGCAGAGGCCGAGGCCGCCTCTGCCTCTGAGCTATTCCAGAAGTAGTGAGGAGGCTTTTT
TGGAGGCCTAGGCTTTTGCAAAAAGCTCCCAACCATGACCGAGTACAAGCCCACGGTGCGCCTCGCCACC
CGCGACGACGTCCCCAGGGCCGTACGCACCCTCGCCGCCGCGTTCGCCGACTACCCCGCCACGCGCCACA
CCGTCGATCCGGACCGCCACATCGAGCGGGTCACCGAGCTGCAAGAACTCTTCCTCACGCGCGTCGGGCT
CGACATCGGCAAGGTGTGGGTCGCGGACGACGGCGCCGCGGTGGCGGTCTGGACCACGCCGGAGAGCGTC
GAAGCGGGGGCGGTGTTCGCCGAGATCGGCCCGCGCATGGCCGAGTTGAGCGGTTCCCGGCTGGCCGCGC
AGCAACAGATGGAAGGCCTCCTGGCGCCGCACCGGCCCAAGGAGCCCGCGTGGTTCCTGGCCACCGTCGG
CGTCTCGCCCGACCACCAGGGCAAGGGTCTGGGCAGCGCCGTCGTGCTCCCCGGAGTGGAGGCGGCCGAG
CGCGCCGGGGTGCCCGCCTTCCTGGAGACCTCCGCGCCCCGCAACCTCCCCTTCTACGAGCGGCTCGGCT
TCACCGTCACCGCCGACGTCGAGGTGCCCGAAGGACCGCGCACCTGGTGCATGACCCGCAAGCCCGGTGC
CTGAGCGGGACTCTGGGGTTCGAAATGACCGACCAAGCGACGCCCAACCTGCCATCACGAGATTTCGATT
CCACCGCCGCCTTCTATGAAAGGTTGGGCTTCGGAATCGTTTTCCGGGACGCCGGCTGGATGATCCTCCA
GCGCGGGGATCTCATGCTGGAGTTCTTCGCCCACCCCAACTTGTTTATTGCAGCTTATAATGGTTACAAA
TAAAGCAATAGCATCACAAATTTCACAAATAAAGCATTTTTTTCACTGCATTCTAGTTGTGGTTTGTCCA
AACTCATCAATGTATCTTATCATGTCTGTATACCGTCGACCTCTAGCTAGAGCTTGGCGTAATCATGGTC
ATAGCTGTTTCCTGTGTGAAATTGTTATCCGCTCACAATTCCACACAACATACGAGCCGGAAGCATAAAG
TGTAAAGCCTGGGGTGCCTAATGAGTGAGCTAACTCACATTAATTGCGTTGCGCTCACTGCCCGCTTTCC
AGTCGGGAAACCTGTCGTGCCAGCTGCATTAATGAATCGGCCAACGCGCGGGGAGAGGCGGTTTGCGTAT
TGGGCGCTCTTCCGCTTCCTCGCTCACTGACTCGCTGCGCTCGGTCGTTCGGCTGCGGCGAGCGGTATCA
GCTCACTCAAAGGCGGTAATACGGTTATCCACAGAATCAGGGGATAACGCAGGAAAGAACATGTGAGCAA
AAGGCCAGCAAAAGGCCAGGAACCGTAAAAAGGCCGCGTTGCTGGCGTTTTTCCATAGGCTCCGCCCCCC
TGACGAGCATCACAAAAATCGACGCTCAAGTCAGAGGTGGCGAAACCCGACAGGACTATAAAGATACCAG
GCGTTTCCCCCTGGAAGCTCCCTCGTGCGCTCTCCTGTTCCGACCCTGCCGCTTACCGGATACCTGTCCG
CCTTTCTCCCTTCGGGAAGCGTGGCGCTTTCTCATAGCTCACGCTGTAGGTATCTCAGTTCGGTGTAGGT
CGTTCGCTCCAAGCTGGGCTGTGTGCACGAACCCCCCGTTCAGCCCGACCGCTGCGCCTTATCCGGTAAC
TATCGTCTTGAGTCCAACCCGGTAAGACACGACTTATCGCCACTGGCAGCAGCCACTGGTAACAGGATTA
GCAGAGCGAGGTATGTAGGCGGTGCTACAGAGTTCTTGAAGTGGTGGCCTAACTACGGCTACACTAGAAG
AACAGTATTTGGTATCTGCGCTCTGCTGAAGCCAGTTACCTTCGGAAAAAGAGTTGGTAGCTCTTGATCC
GGCAAACAAACCACCGCTGGTAGCGGTGGTTTTTTTGTTTGCAAGCAGCAGATTACGCGCAGAAAAAAAG
GATCTCAAGAAGATCCTTTGATCTTTTCTACGGGGTCTGACGCTCAGTGGAACGAAAACTCACGTTAAGG
GATTTTGGTCATGAGATTATCAAAAAGGATCTTCACCTAGATCCTTTTAAATTAAAAATGAAGTTTTAAA
TCAATCTAAAGTATATATGAGTAAACTTGGTCTGACAGTTACCAATGCTTAATCAGTGAGGCACCTATCT
CAGCGATCTGTCTATTTCGTTCATCCATAGTTGCCTGACTCCCCGTCGTGTAGATAACTACGATACGGGA
GGGCTTACCATCTGGCCCCAGTGCTGCAATGATACCGCGAGACCCACGCTCACCGGCTCCAGATTTATCA
GCAATAAACCAGCCAGCCGGAAGGGCCGAGCGCAGAAGTGGTCCTGCAACTTTATCCGCCTCCATCCAGT
CTATTAATTGTTGCCGGGAAGCTAGAGTAAGTAGTTCGCCAGTTAATAGTTTGCGCAACGTTGTTGCCAT
TGCTACAGGCATCGTGGTGTCACGCTCGTCGTTTGGTATGGCTTCATTCAGCTCCGGTTCCCAACGATCA
AGGCGAGTTACATGATCCCCCATGTTGTGCAAAAAAGCGGTTAGCTCCTTCGGTCCTCCGATCGTTGTCA
GAAGTAAGTTGGCCGCAGTGTTATCACTCATGGTTATGGCAGCACTGCATAATTCTCTTACTGTCATGCC
ATCCGTAAGATGCTTTTCTGTGACTGGTGAGTACTCAACCAAGTCATTCTGAGAATAGTGTATGCGGCGA
CCGAGTTGCTCTTGCCCGGCGTCAATACGGGATAATACCGCGCCACATAGCAGAACTTTAAAAGTGCTCA
TCATTGGAAAACGTTCTTCGGGGCGAAAACTCTCAAGGATCTTACCGCTGTTGAGATCCAGTTCGATGTA
ACCCACTCGTGCACCCAACTGATCTTCAGCATCTTTTACTTTCACCAGCGTTTCTGGGTGAGCAAAAACA
GGAAGGCAAAATGCCGCAAAAAAGGGAATAAGGGCGACACGGAAATGTTGAATACTCATACTCTTCCTTT
TTCAATATTATTGAAGCATTTATCAGGGTTATTGTCTCATGAGCGGATACATATTTGAATGTATTTAGAA
AAATAAACAAATAGGGGTTCCGCGCACATTTCCCCGAAAAGTGCCACCTGACGTC
